>Addgene plasmid #139993 | pCMV-T7-xCas9(3.7)-P2A-EGFP (RTW3576) | addgene full sequence | sequence record 275508 | Addgene NGS Result
GGATAACGCAGGAAAGAACATGTGAGCAAAAGGCCAGCAAAAGGCCAGGAACCGTAAAAAGGCCGCGTTG
CTGGCGTTTTTCCATAGGCTCCGCCCCCCTGACGAGCATCACAAAAATCGACGCTCAAGTCAGAGGTGGC
GAAACCCGACAGGACTATAAAGATACCAGGCGTTTCCCCCTGGAAGCTCCCTCGTGCGCTCTCCTGTTCC
GACCCTGCCGCTTACCGGATACCTGTCCGCCTTTCTCCCTTCGGGAAGCGTGGCGCTTTCTCATAGCTCA
CGCTGTAGGTATCTCAGTTCGGTGTAGGTCGTTCGCTCCAAGCTGGGCTGTGTGCACGAACCCCCCGTTC
AGCCCGACCGCTGCGCCTTATCCGGTAACTATCGTCTTGAGTCCAACCCGGTAAGACACGACTTATCGCC
ACTGGCAGCAGCCACTGGTAACAGGATTAGCAGAGCGAGGTATGTAGGCGGTGCTACAGAGTTCTTGAAG
TGGTGGCCTAACTACGGCTACACTAGAAGAACAGTATTTGGTATCTGCGCTCTGCTGAAGCCAGTTACCT
TCGGAAAAAGAGTTGGTAGCTCTTGATCCGGCAAACAAACCACCGCTGGTAGCGGTGGTTTTTTTGTTTG
CAAGCAGCAGATTACGCGCAGAAAAAAAGGATCTCAAGAAGATCCTTTGATCTTTTCTACGGGGTCTGAC
GCTCAGTGGAACGAAAACTCACGTTAAGGGATTTTGGTCATGAGATTATCAAAAAGGATCTTCACCTAGA
TCCTTTTAAATTAAAAATGAAGTTTTAAATCAATCTAAAGTATATATGAGTAAACTTGGTCTGACAGTTA
CCAATGCTTAATCAGTGAGGCACCTATCTCAGCGATCTGTCTATTTCGTTCATCCATAGTTGCCTGACTC
CCCGTCGTGTAGATAACTACGATACGGGAGGGCTTACCATCTGGCCCCAGTGCTGCAATGATACCGCGAG
ACCCACGCTCACCGGCTCCAGATTTATCAGCAATAAACCAGCCAGCCGGAAGGGCCGAGCGCAGAAGTGG
TCCTGCAACTTTATCCGCCTCCATCCAGTCTATTAATTGTTGCCGGGAAGCTAGAGTAAGTAGTTCGCCA
GTTAATAGTTTGCGCAACGTTGTTGCCATTGCTACAGGCATCGTGGTGTCACGCTCGTCGTTTGGTATGG
CTTCATTCAGCTCCGGTTCCCAACGATCAAGGCGAGTTACATGATCCCCCATGTTGTGCAAAAAAGCGGT
TAGCTCCTTCGGTCCTCCGATCGTTGTCAGAAGTAAGTTGGCCGCAGTGTTATCACTCATGGTTATGGCA
GCACTGCATAATTCTCTTACTGTCATGCCATCCGTAAGATGCTTTTCTGTGACTGGTGAGTACTCAACCA
AGTCATTCTGAGAATAGTGTATGCGGCGACCGAGTTGCTCTTGCCCGGCGTCAATACGGGATAATACCGC
GCCACATAGCAGAACTTTAAAAGTGCTCATCATTGGAAAACGTTCTTCGGGGCGAAAACTCTCAAGGATC
TTACCGCTGTTGAGATCCAGTTCGATGTAACCCACTCGTGCACCCAACTGATCTTCAGCATCTTTTACTT
TCACCAGCGTTTCTGGGTGAGCAAAAACAGGAAGGCAAAATGCCGCAAAAAAGGGAATAAGGGCGACACG
GAAATGTTGAATACTCATACTCTTCCTTTTTCAATATTATTGAAGCATTTATCAGGGTTATTGTCTCATG
AGCGGATACATATTTGAATGTATTTAGAAAAATAAACAAATAGGGGTTCCGCGCACATTTCCCCGAAAAG
TGCCACCTGACGTCGACGGATCGGGAGATCGATCTCCCGATCCCCTAGGGTCGACTCTCAGTACAATCTG
CTCTGATGCCGCATAGTTAAGCCAGTATCTGCTCCCTGCTTGTGTGTTGGAGGTCGCTGAGTAGTGCGCG
AGCAAAATTTAAGCTACAACAAGGCAAGGCTTGACCGACAATTGCATGAAGAATCTGCTTAGGGTTAGGC
GTTTTGCGCTGCTTCGCGATGTACGGGCCAGATATACGCGTTGACATTGATTATTGACTAGTTATTAATA
GTAATCAATTACGGGGTCATTAGTTCATAGCCCATATATGGAGTTCCGCGTTACATAACTTACGGTAAAT
GGCCCGCCTGGCTGACCGCCCAACGACCCCCGCCCATTGACGTCAATAATGACGTATGTTCCCATAGTAA
CGCCAATAGGGACTTTCCATTGACGTCAATGGGTGGAGTATTTACGGTAAACTGCCCACTTGGCAGTACA
TCAAGTGTATCATATGCCAAGTACGCCCCCTATTGACGTCAATGACGGTAAATGGCCCGCCTGGCATTAT
GCCCAGTACATGACCTTATGGGACTTTCCTACTTGGCAGTACATCTACGTATTAGTCATCGCTATTACCA
TGGTGATGCGGTTTTGGCAGTACATCAATGGGCGTGGATAGCGGTTTGACTCACGGGGATTTCCAAGTCT
CCACCCCATTGACGTCAATGGGAGTTTGTTTTGGCACCAAAATCAACGGGACTTTCCAAAATGTCGTAAC
AACTCCGCCCCATTGACGCAAATGGGCGGTAGGCGTGTACGGTGGGAGGTCTATATAAGCAGAGCTGGTT
TAGTGAACCGTCAGATCCGCTAGAGATCCGCGGCCGCTAATACGACTCACTATAGGGAGAGCCGCCACCA
TGGACAAGAAGTACAGCATCGGCCTGGACATCGGCACCAACTCTGTGGGCTGGGCCGTGATCACCGACGA
GTACAAGGTGCCCAGCAAGAAATTCAAGGTGCTGGGCAACACCGACCGGCACAGCATCAAGAAGAACCTG
ATCGGAGCCCTGCTGTTCGACAGCGGCGAAACAGCCGAGGCCACCCGGCTGAAGAGAACCGCCAGAAGAA
GATACACCAGACGGAAGAACCGGATCTGCTATCTGCAAGAGATCTTCAGCAACGAGATGGCCAAGGTGGA
CGACAGCTTCTTCCACAGACTGGAAGAGTCCTTCCTGGTGGAAGAGGATAAGAAGCACGAGCGGCACCCC
ATCTTCGGCAACATCGTGGACGAGGTGGCCTACCACGAGAAGTACCCCACCATCTACCACCTGAGAAAGA
AACTGGTGGACAGCACCGACAAGGCCGACCTGCGGCTGATCTATCTGGCCCTGGCCCACATGATCAAGTT
CCGGGGCCACTTCCTGATCGAGGGCGACCTGAACCCCGACAACAGCGACGTGGACAAGCTGTTCATCCAG
CTGGTGCAGACCTACAACCAGCTGTTCGAGGAAAACCCCATCAACGCCAGCGGCGTGGACGCCAAGGCCA
TCCTGTCTGCCAGACTGAGCAAGAGCAGACGGCTGGAAAATCTGATCGCCCAGCTGCCCGGCGAGAAGAA
GAATGGCCTGTTCGGAAACCTGATTGCCCTGAGCCTGGGCCTGACCCCCAACTTCAAGAGCAACTTCGAC
CTGGCCGAGGATACCAAACTGCAGCTGAGCAAGGACACCTACGACGACGACCTGGACAACCTGCTGGCCC
AGATCGGCGACCAGTACGCCGACCTGTTTCTGGCCGCCAAGAACCTGTCCGACGCCATCCTGCTGAGCGA
CATCCTGAGAGTGAACACCGAGATCACCAAGGCCCCCCTGAGCGCCTCTATGATCAAGCTGTACGACGAG
CACCACCAGGACCTGACCCTGCTGAAAGCTCTCGTGCGGCAGCAGCTGCCTGAGAAGTACAAAGAGATTT
TCTTCGACCAGAGCAAGAACGGCTACGCCGGCTACATTGACGGCGGAGCCAGCCAGGAAGAGTTCTACAA
GTTCATCAAGCCCATCCTGGAAAAGATGGACGGCACCGAGGAACTGCTCGTGAAGCTGAACAGAGAGGAC
CTGCTGCGGAAGCAGCGGACCTTCGACAACGGCATCATCCCCCACCAGATCCACCTGGGAGAGCTGCACG
CCATTCTGCGGCGGCAGGAAGATTTTTACCCATTCCTGAAGGACAACCGGGAAAAGATCGAGAAGATCCT
GACCTTCCGCATCCCCTACTACGTGGGCCCTCTGGCCAGGGGAAACAGCAGATTCGCCTGGATGACCAGA
AAGAGCGAGGAAACCATCACCCCCTGGAACTTCGAGAAGGTGGTGGACAAGGGCGCTTCCGCCCAGAGCT
TCATCGAGCGGATGACCAACTTCGATAAGAACCTGCCCAACGAGAAGGTGCTGCCCAAGCACAGCCTGCT
GTACGAGTACTTCACCGTGTATAACGAGCTGACCAAAGTGAAATACGTGACCGAGGGAATGAGAAAGCCC
GCCTTCCTGAGCGGCGACCAGAAAAAGGCCATCGTGGACCTGCTGTTCAAGACCAACCGGAAAGTGACCG
TGAAGCAGCTGAAAGAGGACTACTTCAAGAAAATCGAGTGCTTCGACTCCGTGGAAATCTCCGGCGTGGA
AGATCGGTTCAACGCCTCCCTGGGCACATACCACGATCTGCTGAAAATTATCAAGGACAAGGACTTCCTG
GACAATGAGGAAAACGAGGACATTCTGGAAGATATCGTGCTGACCCTGACACTGTTTGAGGACAGAGAGA
TGATCGAGGAACGGCTGAAAACCTATGCCCACCTGTTCGACGACAAAGTGATGAAGCAGCTGAAGCGGCG
GAGATACACCGGCTGGGGCAGGCTGAGCCGGAAGCTGATCAACGGCATCCGGGACAAGCAGTCCGGCAAG
ACAATCCTGGATTTCCTGAAGTCCGACGGCTTCGCCAACAGAAACTTCATCCAGCTGATCCACGACGACA
GCCTGACCTTTAAAGAGGACATCCAGAAAGCCCAGGTGTCCGGCCAGGGCGATAGCCTGCACGAGCACAT
TGCCAATCTGGCCGGCAGCCCCGCCATTAAGAAGGGCATCCTGCAGACAGTGAAGGTGGTGGACGAGCTC
GTGAAAGTGATGGGCCGGCACAAGCCCGAGAACATCGTGATCGAAATGGCCAGAGAGAACCAGACCACCC
AGAAGGGACAGAAGAACAGCCGCGAGAGAATGAAGCGGATCGAAGAGGGCATCAAAGAGCTGGGCAGCCA
GATCCTGAAAGAACACCCCGTGGAAAACACCCAGCTGCAGAACGAGAAGCTGTACCTGTACTACCTGCAG
AATGGGCGGGATATGTACGTGGACCAGGAACTGGACATCAACCGGCTGTCCGACTACGATGTGGACCATA
TCGTGCCTCAGAGCTTTCTGAAGGACGACTCCATCGACAACAAGGTGCTGACCAGAAGCGACAAGAACCG
GGGCAAGAGCGACAACGTGCCCTCCGAAGAGGTCGTGAAGAAGATGAAGAACTACTGGCGGCAGCTGCTG
AACGCCAAGCTGATTACCCAGAGAAAGTTCGACAATCTGACCAAGGCCGAGAGAGGCGGCCTGAGCGAAC
TGGATAAGGCCGGCTTCATCAAGAGACAGCTGGTGGAAACCCGGCAGATCACAAAGCACGTGGCACAGAT
CCTGGACTCCCGGATGAACACTAAGTACGACGAGAATGACAAGCTGATCCGGGAAGTGAAAGTGATCACC
CTGAAGTCCAAGCTGGTGTCCGATTTCCGGAAGGATTTCCAGTTTTACAAAGTGCGCGAGATCAACAACT
ACCACCACGCCCACGACGCCTACCTGAACGCCGTCGTGGGAACCGCCCTGATCAAAAAGTACCCTAAGCT
GGAAAGCGAGTTCGTGTACGGCGACTACAAGGTGTACGACGTGCGGAAGATGATCGCCAAGAGCGAGCAG
GAAATCGGCAAGGCTACCGCCAAGTACTTCTTCTACAGCAACATCATGAACTTTTTCAAGACCGAGATTA
CCCTGGCCAACGGCGAGATCCGGAAGCGGCCTCTGATCGAGACAAACGGCGAAACCGGGGAGATCGTGTG
GGATAAGGGCCGGGATTTTGCCACCGTGCGGAAAGTGCTGAGCATGCCCCAAGTGAATATCGTGAAAAAG
ACCGAGGTGCAGACAGGCGGCTTCAGCAAAGAGTCTATCCTGCCCAAGAGGAACAGCGATAAGCTGATCG
CCAGAAAGAAGGACTGGGACCCTAAGAAGTACGGCGGCTTCGACAGCCCCACCGTGGCCTATTCTGTGCT
GGTGGTGGCCAAAGTGGAAAAGGGCAAGTCCAAGAAACTGAAGAGTGTGAAAGAGCTGCTGGGGATCACC
ATCATGGAAAGAAGCAGCTTCGAGAAGAATCCCATCGACTTTCTGGAAGCCAAGGGCTACAAAGAAGTGA
AAAAGGACCTGATCATCAAGCTGCCTAAGTACTCCCTGTTCGAGCTGGAAAACGGCCGGAAGAGAATGCT
GGCCTCTGCCGGCGTGCTGCAGAAGGGAAACGAACTGGCCCTGCCCTCCAAATATGTGAACTTCCTGTAC
CTGGCCAGCCACTATGAGAAGCTGAAGGGCTCCCCCGAGGATAATGAGCAGAAACAGCTGTTTGTGGAAC
AGCACAAGCACTACCTGGACGAGATCATCGAGCAGATCAGCGAGTTCTCCAAGAGAGTGATCCTGGCCGA
CGCTAATCTGGACAAAGTGCTGTCCGCCTACAACAAGCACCGGGATAAGCCCATCAGAGAGCAGGCCGAG
AATATCATCCACCTGTTTACCCTGACCAATCTGGGAGCCCCTGCCGCCTTCAAGTACTTTGACACCACCA
TCGACCGGAAGAGGTACACCAGCACCAAAGAGGTGCTGGACGCCACCCTGATCCACCAGAGCATCACCGG
CCTGTACGAGACACGGATCGACCTGTCTCAGCTGGGAGGCGACGGATCCGGCGGAGGCGGAAGCGGGAAA
AGAACCGCCGACGGCAGCGAATTCGAGCCCAAGAAGAAGAGGAAAGTCTCGAGCGGAGGCGACTACAAAG
ACCATGACGGTGATTATAAAGATCATGACATCGATTACAAGGATGACGATGACAAGGGAGGCGGTGGAAG
CGGCGCAACAAACTTCTCTCTGCTGAAACAAGCCGGAGATGTCGAAGAGAATCCTGGACCGATGGTGAGC
AAGGGCGAGGAGCTGTTCACCGGGGTGGTGCCCATCCTGGTCGAGCTGGACGGCGACGTAAACGGCCACA
AGTTCAGCGTGTCCGGCGAGGGCGAGGGCGATGCCACCTACGGCAAGCTGACCCTGAAGTTCATCTGCAC
CACCGGCAAGCTGCCCGTGCCCTGGCCCACCCTCGTGACCACCCTGACCTACGGCGTGCAGTGCTTCAGC
CGCTACCCCGACCACATGAAGCAGCACGACTTCTTCAAGTCCGCCATGCCCGAAGGCTACGTCCAGGAGC
GCACCATCTTCTTCAAGGACGACGGCAACTACAAGACCCGCGCCGAGGTGAAGTTCGAGGGCGACACCCT
GGTGAACCGCATCGAGCTGAAGGGCATCGACTTCAAGGAGGACGGCAACATCCTGGGGCACAAGCTGGAG
TACAACTACAACAGCCACAACGTCTATATCATGGCCGACAAGCAGAAGAACGGCATCAAGGTGAACTTCA
AGATCCGCCACAACATCGAGGACGGCAGCGTGCAGCTCGCCGACCACTACCAGCAGAACACCCCCATCGG
CGACGGCCCCGTGCTGCTGCCCGACAACCACTACCTGAGCACCCAGTCCGCCCTGAGCAAAGACCCCAAC
GAGAAGCGCGATCACATGGTCCTGCTGGAGTTCGTGACCGCCGCCGGGATCACTCTCGGCATGGACGAGC
TGTACAAGTGACCGGTCATCATCACCATCACCATTGAGTTTAAACCCGCTGATCAGCCTCGACTGTGCCT
TCTAGTTGCCAGCCATCTGTTGTTTGCCCCTCCCCCGTGCCTTCCTTGACCCTGGAAGGTGCCACTCCCA
CTGTCCTTTCCTAATAAAATGAGGAAATTGCATCGCATTGTCTGAGTAGGTGTCATTCTATTCTGGGGGG
TGGGGTGGGGCAGGACAGCAAGGGGGAGGATTGGGAAGACAATAGCAGGCATGCTGGGGATGCGGTGGGC
TCTATGGCTTCTGAGGCGGAAAGAACCAGCTGGGGCTCGATACCGTCGACCTCTAGCTAGAGCTTGGCGT
AATCATGGTCATAGCTGTTTCCTGTGTGAAATTGTTATCCGCTCACAATTCCACACAACATACGAGCCGG
AAGCATAAAGTGTAAAGCCTAGGGTGCCTAATGAGTGAGCTAACTCACATTAATTGCGTTGCGCTCACTG
CCCGCTTTCCAGTCGGGAAACCTGTCGTGCCAGCTGCATTAATGAATCGGCCAACGCGCGGGGAGAGGCG
GTTTGCGTATTGGGCGCTCTTCCGCTTCCTCGCTCACTGACTCGCTGCGCTCGGTCGTTCGGCTGCGGCG
AGCGGTATCAGCTCACTCAAAGGCGGTAATACGGTTATCCACAGAATCAGG
Features (pLannotate 1.2.2; 18 found; start..end, strand, type, name):
     79..667     -  rep_origin     ori: high-copy-number ColE1/pMB1/pBR322/pUC origin of replication
    838..1698    -  CDS            AmpR: β-lactamase; bla; confers resistance to ampicillin, carbenicillin, and related antibiotics
   1699..1803    -  promoter       AmpR promoter: bla
   1874..1918    -  misc_feature   bom (fragment): basis of mobility region from pBR322
   2073..2452    +  enhancer       CMV enhancer: human cytomegalovirus immediate early enhancer
   2453..2656    +  promoter       CMV promoter: human cytomegalovirus (CMV) immediate early promoter
   2698..2716    +  promoter       T7 promoter: promoter for bacteriophage T7 RNA polymerase
   2730..6833    +  CDS            Cas9: Cas9 (Csn1) endonuclease from the Streptococcus pyogenes Type II CRISPR/Cas system generates RNA-guided double strand breaks in DNA
   6921..6986    +  CDS            3xFLAG: three tandem FLAG® epitope tags, followed by an enterokinase cleavage site
   7062..7778    +  CDS            EGFP: EGFP is a basic (constitutively fluorescent) green fluorescent protein published in 1996, derived from Aequorea victoria. It is reported to be a rapidly-maturing weak dimer with moderate acid sensitivity.
   7833..8057    +  polyA_signal   bGH poly(A) signal: bovine growth hormone polyadenylation signal
   8061..8082    +  promoter       SV40 promoter (fragment): SV40 enhancer and early promoter
   8087..8103    +  misc_feature   MCS (fragment): pBluescript multiple cloning site
   8152..8168    -  protein_bind   lac operator: The lac repressor binds to the lac operator to inhibit transcription in E. coli. This inhibition can be relieved by adding lactose or isopropyl-β-D-thiogalactopyranoside (IPTG). lac repressor encoded by lacI
   8176..8206    -  promoter       lac promoter: promoter for the E. coli lac operon
   8221..8242    -  protein_bind   CAP binding site: CAP binding activates transcription in the presence of cAMP. E. coli catabolite activator protein
   8255..8347    -  CDS            lacI (fragment): lac repressor; lacI; The lac repressor binds to the lac operator to inhibit transcription in E. coli. This inhibition can be relieved by adding lactose or isopropyl-β-D-thiogalactopyranoside (IPTG).
   8349..8451    -  rep_origin     RSF ori (fragment): Plasmids containing the RSF 1030 origin of replication can be propagated in E. coli cells that contain additional plasmids with compatible origins.
