>Addgene plasmid #139993 | pCMV-T7-xCas9(3.7)-P2A-EGFP (RTW3576) | depositor full sequence | sequence record 275625 | RTW3576
ATATGCCAAGTACGCCCCCTATTGACGTCAATGACGGTAAATGGCCCGCCTGGCATTATGCCCAGTACAT
GACCTTATGGGACTTTCCTACTTGGCAGTACATCTACGTATTAGTCATCGCTATTACCATGGTGATGCGG
TTTTGGCAGTACATCAATGGGCGTGGATAGCGGTTTGACTCACGGGGATTTCCAAGTCTCCACCCCATTG
ACGTCAATGGGAGTTTGTTTTGGCACCAAAATCAACGGGACTTTCCAAAATGTCGTAACAACTCCGCCCC
ATTGACGCAAATGGGCGGTAGGCGTGTACGGTGGGAGGTCTATATAAGCAGAGCTGGTTTAGTGAACCGT
CAGATCCGCTAGAGATCCGCGGCCGCTAATACGACTCACTATAGGGAGAGCCGCCACCATGGACAAGAAG
TACAGCATCGGCCTGGACATCGGCACCAACTCTGTGGGCTGGGCCGTGATCACCGACGAGTACAAGGTGC
CCAGCAAGAAATTCAAGGTGCTGGGCAACACCGACCGGCACAGCATCAAGAAGAACCTGATCGGAGCCCT
GCTGTTCGACAGCGGCGAAACAGCCGAGGCCACCCGGCTGAAGAGAACCGCCAGAAGAAGATACACCAGA
CGGAAGAACCGGATCTGCTATCTGCAAGAGATCTTCAGCAACGAGATGGCCAAGGTGGACGACAGCTTCT
TCCACAGACTGGAAGAGTCCTTCCTGGTGGAAGAGGATAAGAAGCACGAGCGGCACCCCATCTTCGGCAA
CATCGTGGACGAGGTGGCCTACCACGAGAAGTACCCCACCATCTACCACCTGAGAAAGAAACTGGTGGAC
AGCACCGACAAGGCCGACCTGCGGCTGATCTATCTGGCCCTGGCCCACATGATCAAGTTCCGGGGCCACT
TCCTGATCGAGGGCGACCTGAACCCCGACAACAGCGACGTGGACAAGCTGTTCATCCAGCTGGTGCAGAC
CTACAACCAGCTGTTCGAGGAAAACCCCATCAACGCCAGCGGCGTGGACGCCAAGGCCATCCTGTCTGCC
AGACTGAGCAAGAGCAGACGGCTGGAAAATCTGATCGCCCAGCTGCCCGGCGAGAAGAAGAATGGCCTGT
TCGGAAACCTGATTGCCCTGAGCCTGGGCCTGACCCCCAACTTCAAGAGCAACTTCGACCTGGCCGAGGA
TACCAAACTGCAGCTGAGCAAGGACACCTACGACGACGACCTGGACAACCTGCTGGCCCAGATCGGCGAC
CAGTACGCCGACCTGTTTCTGGCCGCCAAGAACCTGTCCGACGCCATCCTGCTGAGCGACATCCTGAGAG
TGAACACCGAGATCACCAAGGCCCCCCTGAGCGCCTCTATGATCAAGCTGTACGACGAGCACCACCAGGA
CCTGACCCTGCTGAAAGCTCTCGTGCGGCAGCAGCTGCCTGAGAAGTACAAAGAGATTTTCTTCGACCAG
AGCAAGAACGGCTACGCCGGCTACATTGACGGCGGAGCCAGCCAGGAAGAGTTCTACAAGTTCATCAAGC
CCATCCTGGAAAAGATGGACGGCACCGAGGAACTGCTCGTGAAGCTGAACAGAGAGGACCTGCTGCGGAA
GCAGCGGACCTTCGACAACGGCATCATCCCCCACCAGATCCACCTGGGAGAGCTGCACGCCATTCTGCGG
CGGCAGGAAGATTTTTACCCATTCCTGAAGGACAACCGGGAAAAGATCGAGAAGATCCTGACCTTCCGCA
TCCCCTACTACGTGGGCCCTCTGGCCAGGGGAAACAGCAGATTCGCCTGGATGACCAGAAAGAGCGAGGA
AACCATCACCCCCTGGAACTTCGAGAAGGTGGTGGACAAGGGCGCTTCCGCCCAGAGCTTCATCGAGCGG
ATGACCAACTTCGATAAGAACCTGCCCAACGAGAAGGTGCTGCCCAAGCACAGCCTGCTGTACGAGTACT
TCACCGTGTATAACGAGCTGACCAAAGTGAAATACGTGACCGAGGGAATGAGAAAGCCCGCCTTCCTGAG
CGGCGACCAGAAAAAGGCCATCGTGGACCTGCTGTTCAAGACCAACCGGAAAGTGACCGTGAAGCAGCTG
AAAGAGGACTACTTCAAGAAAATCGAGTGCTTCGACTCCGTGGAAATCTCCGGCGTGGAAGATCGGTTCA
ACGCCTCCCTGGGCACATACCACGATCTGCTGAAAATTATCAAGGACAAGGACTTCCTGGACAATGAGGA
AAACGAGGACATTCTGGAAGATATCGTGCTGACCCTGACACTGTTTGAGGACAGAGAGATGATCGAGGAA
CGGCTGAAAACCTATGCCCACCTGTTCGACGACAAAGTGATGAAGCAGCTGAAGCGGCGGAGATACACCG
GCTGGGGCAGGCTGAGCCGGAAGCTGATCAACGGCATCCGGGACAAGCAGTCCGGCAAGACAATCCTGGA
TTTCCTGAAGTCCGACGGCTTCGCCAACAGAAACTTCATCCAGCTGATCCACGACGACAGCCTGACCTTT
AAAGAGGACATCCAGAAAGCCCAGGTGTCCGGCCAGGGCGATAGCCTGCACGAGCACATTGCCAATCTGG
CCGGCAGCCCCGCCATTAAGAAGGGCATCCTGCAGACAGTGAAGGTGGTGGACGAGCTCGTGAAAGTGAT
GGGCCGGCACAAGCCCGAGAACATCGTGATCGAAATGGCCAGAGAGAACCAGACCACCCAGAAGGGACAG
AAGAACAGCCGCGAGAGAATGAAGCGGATCGAAGAGGGCATCAAAGAGCTGGGCAGCCAGATCCTGAAAG
AACACCCCGTGGAAAACACCCAGCTGCAGAACGAGAAGCTGTACCTGTACTACCTGCAGAATGGGCGGGA
TATGTACGTGGACCAGGAACTGGACATCAACCGGCTGTCCGACTACGATGTGGACCATATCGTGCCTCAG
AGCTTTCTGAAGGACGACTCCATCGACAACAAGGTGCTGACCAGAAGCGACAAGAACCGGGGCAAGAGCG
ACAACGTGCCCTCCGAAGAGGTCGTGAAGAAGATGAAGAACTACTGGCGGCAGCTGCTGAACGCCAAGCT
GATTACCCAGAGAAAGTTCGACAATCTGACCAAGGCCGAGAGAGGCGGCCTGAGCGAACTGGATAAGGCC
GGCTTCATCAAGAGACAGCTGGTGGAAACCCGGCAGATCACAAAGCACGTGGCACAGATCCTGGACTCCC
GGATGAACACTAAGTACGACGAGAATGACAAGCTGATCCGGGAAGTGAAAGTGATCACCCTGAAGTCCAA
GCTGGTGTCCGATTTCCGGAAGGATTTCCAGTTTTACAAAGTGCGCGAGATCAACAACTACCACCACGCC
CACGACGCCTACCTGAACGCCGTCGTGGGAACCGCCCTGATCAAAAAGTACCCTAAGCTGGAAAGCGAGT
TCGTGTACGGCGACTACAAGGTGTACGACGTGCGGAAGATGATCGCCAAGAGCGAGCAGGAAATCGGCAA
GGCTACCGCCAAGTACTTCTTCTACAGCAACATCATGAACTTTTTCAAGACCGAGATTACCCTGGCCAAC
GGCGAGATCCGGAAGCGGCCTCTGATCGAGACAAACGGCGAAACCGGGGAGATCGTGTGGGATAAGGGCC
GGGATTTTGCCACCGTGCGGAAAGTGCTGAGCATGCCCCAAGTGAATATCGTGAAAAAGACCGAGGTGCA
GACAGGCGGCTTCAGCAAAGAGTCTATCCTGCCCAAGAGGAACAGCGATAAGCTGATCGCCAGAAAGAAG
GACTGGGACCCTAAGAAGTACGGCGGCTTCGACAGCCCCACCGTGGCCTATTCTGTGCTGGTGGTGGCCA
AAGTGGAAAAGGGCAAGTCCAAGAAACTGAAGAGTGTGAAAGAGCTGCTGGGGATCACCATCATGGAAAG
AAGCAGCTTCGAGAAGAATCCCATCGACTTTCTGGAAGCCAAGGGCTACAAAGAAGTGAAAAAGGACCTG
ATCATCAAGCTGCCTAAGTACTCCCTGTTCGAGCTGGAAAACGGCCGGAAGAGAATGCTGGCCTCTGCCG
GCGTGCTGCAGAAGGGAAACGAACTGGCCCTGCCCTCCAAATATGTGAACTTCCTGTACCTGGCCAGCCA
CTATGAGAAGCTGAAGGGCTCCCCCGAGGATAATGAGCAGAAACAGCTGTTTGTGGAACAGCACAAGCAC
TACCTGGACGAGATCATCGAGCAGATCAGCGAGTTCTCCAAGAGAGTGATCCTGGCCGACGCTAATCTGG
ACAAAGTGCTGTCCGCCTACAACAAGCACCGGGATAAGCCCATCAGAGAGCAGGCCGAGAATATCATCCA
CCTGTTTACCCTGACCAATCTGGGAGCCCCTGCCGCCTTCAAGTACTTTGACACCACCATCGACCGGAAG
AGGTACACCAGCACCAAAGAGGTGCTGGACGCCACCCTGATCCACCAGAGCATCACCGGCCTGTACGAGA
CACGGATCGACCTGTCTCAGCTGGGAGGCGACGGATCCGGCGGAGGCGGAAGCGGGAAAAGAACCGCCGA
CGGCAGCGAATTCGAGCCCAAGAAGAAGAGGAAAGTCTCGAGCGGAGGCGACTACAAAGACCATGACGGT
GATTATAAAGATCATGACATCGATTACAAGGATGACGATGACAAGGGAGGCGGTGGAAGCGGCGCAACAA
ACTTCTCTCTGCTGAAACAAGCCGGAGATGTCGAAGAGAATCCTGGACCGATGGTGAGCAAGGGCGAGGA
GCTGTTCACCGGGGTGGTGCCCATCCTGGTCGAGCTGGACGGCGACGTAAACGGCCACAAGTTCAGCGTG
TCCGGCGAGGGCGAGGGCGATGCCACCTACGGCAAGCTGACCCTGAAGTTCATCTGCACCACCGGCAAGC
TGCCCGTGCCCTGGCCCACCCTCGTGACCACCCTGACCTACGGCGTGCAGTGCTTCAGCCGCTACCCCGA
CCACATGAAGCAGCACGACTTCTTCAAGTCCGCCATGCCCGAAGGCTACGTCCAGGAGCGCACCATCTTC
TTCAAGGACGACGGCAACTACAAGACCCGCGCCGAGGTGAAGTTCGAGGGCGACACCCTGGTGAACCGCA
TCGAGCTGAAGGGCATCGACTTCAAGGAGGACGGCAACATCCTGGGGCACAAGCTGGAGTACAACTACAA
CAGCCACAACGTCTATATCATGGCCGACAAGCAGAAGAACGGCATCAAGGTGAACTTCAAGATCCGCCAC
AACATCGAGGACGGCAGCGTGCAGCTCGCCGACCACTACCAGCAGAACACCCCCATCGGCGACGGCCCCG
TGCTGCTGCCCGACAACCACTACCTGAGCACCCAGTCCGCCCTGAGCAAAGACCCCAACGAGAAGCGCGA
TCACATGGTCCTGCTGGAGTTCGTGACCGCCGCCGGGATCACTCTCGGCATGGACGAGCTGTACAAGTGA
CCGGTCATCATCACCATCACCATTGAGTTTAAACCCGCTGATCAGCCTCGACTGTGCCTTCTAGTTGCCA
GCCATCTGTTGTTTGCCCCTCCCCCGTGCCTTCCTTGACCCTGGAAGGTGCCACTCCCACTGTCCTTTCC
TAATAAAATGAGGAAATTGCATCGCATTGTCTGAGTAGGTGTCATTCTATTCTGGGGGGTGGGGTGGGGC
AGGACAGCAAGGGGGAGGATTGGGAAGACAATAGCAGGCATGCTGGGGATGCGGTGGGCTCTATGGCTTC
TGAGGCGGAAAGAACCAGCTGGGGCTCGATACCGTCGACCTCTAGCTAGAGCTTGGCGTAATCATGGTCA
TAGCTGTTTCCTGTGTGAAATTGTTATCCGCTCACAATTCCACACAACATACGAGCCGGAAGCATAAAGT
GTAAAGCCTAGGGTGCCTAATGAGTGAGCTAACTCACATTAATTGCGTTGCGCTCACTGCCCGCTTTCCA
GTCGGGAAACCTGTCGTGCCAGCTGCATTAATGAATCGGCCAACGCGCGGGGAGAGGCGGTTTGCGTATT
GGGCGCTCTTCCGCTTCCTCGCTCACTGACTCGCTGCGCTCGGTCGTTCGGCTGCGGCGAGCGGTATCAG
CTCACTCAAAGGCGGTAATACGGTTATCCACAGAATCAGGGGATAACGCAGGAAAGAACATGTGAGCAAA
AGGCCAGCAAAAGGCCAGGAACCGTAAAAAGGCCGCGTTGCTGGCGTTTTTCCATAGGCTCCGCCCCCCT
GACGAGCATCACAAAAATCGACGCTCAAGTCAGAGGTGGCGAAACCCGACAGGACTATAAAGATACCAGG
CGTTTCCCCCTGGAAGCTCCCTCGTGCGCTCTCCTGTTCCGACCCTGCCGCTTACCGGATACCTGTCCGC
CTTTCTCCCTTCGGGAAGCGTGGCGCTTTCTCAATGCTCACGCTGTAGGTATCTCAGTTCGGTGTAGGTC
GTTCGCTCCAAGCTGGGCTGTGTGCACGAACCCCCCGTTCAGCCCGACCGCTGCGCCTTATCCGGTAACT
ATCGTCTTGAGTCCAACCCGGTAAGACACGACTTATCGCCACTGGCAGCAGCCACTGGTAACAGGATTAG
CAGAGCGAGGTATGTAGGCGGTGCTACAGAGTTCTTGAAGTGGTGGCCTAACTACGGCTACACTAGAAGG
ACAGTATTTGGTATCTGCGCTCTGCTGAAGCCAGTTACCTTCGGAAAAAGAGTTGGTAGCTCTTGATCCG
GCAAACAAACCACCGCTGGTAGCGGTGGTTTTTTTGTTTGCAAGCAGCAGATTACGCGCAGAAAAAAAGG
ATCTCAAGAAGATCCTTTGATCTTTTCTACGGGGTCTGACGCTCAGTGGAACGAAAACTCACGTTAAGGG
ATTTTGGTCATGAGATTATCAAAAAGGATCTTCACCTAGATCCTTTTAAATTAAAAATGAAGTTTTAAAT
CAATCTAAAGTATATATGAGTAAACTTGGTCTGACAGTTACCAATGCTTAATCAGTGAGGCACCTATCTC
AGCGATCTGTCTATTTCGTTCATCCATAGTTGCCTGACTCCCCGTCGTGTAGATAACTACGATACGGGAG
GGCTTACCATCTGGCCCCAGTGCTGCAATGATACCGCGAGACCCACGCTCACCGGCTCCAGATTTATCAG
CAATAAACCAGCCAGCCGGAAGGGCCGAGCGCAGAAGTGGTCCTGCAACTTTATCCGCCTCCATCCAGTC
TATTAATTGTTGCCGGGAAGCTAGAGTAAGTAGTTCGCCAGTTAATAGTTTGCGCAACGTTGTTGCCATT
GCTACAGGCATCGTGGTGTCACGCTCGTCGTTTGGTATGGCTTCATTCAGCTCCGGTTCCCAACGATCAA
GGCGAGTTACATGATCCCCCATGTTGTGCAAAAAAGCGGTTAGCTCCTTCGGTCCTCCGATCGTTGTCAG
AAGTAAGTTGGCCGCAGTGTTATCACTCATGGTTATGGCAGCACTGCATAATTCTCTTACTGTCATGCCA
TCCGTAAGATGCTTTTCTGTGACTGGTGAGTACTCAACCAAGTCATTCTGAGAATAGTGTATGCGGCGAC
CGAGTTGCTCTTGCCCGGCGTCAATACGGGATAATACCGCGCCACATAGCAGAACTTTAAAAGTGCTCAT
CATTGGAAAACGTTCTTCGGGGCGAAAACTCTCAAGGATCTTACCGCTGTTGAGATCCAGTTCGATGTAA
CCCACTCGTGCACCCAACTGATCTTCAGCATCTTTTACTTTCACCAGCGTTTCTGGGTGAGCAAAAACAG
GAAGGCAAAATGCCGCAAAAAAGGGAATAAGGGCGACACGGAAATGTTGAATACTCATACTCTTCCTTTT
TCAATATTATTGAAGCATTTATCAGGGTTATTGTCTCATGAGCGGATACATATTTGAATGTATTTAGAAA
AATAAACAAATAGGGGTTCCGCGCACATTTCCCCGAAAAGTGCCACCTGACGTCGACGGATCGGGAGATC
GATCTCCCGATCCCCTAGGGTCGACTCTCAGTACAATCTGCTCTGATGCCGCATAGTTAAGCCAGTATCT
GCTCCCTGCTTGTGTGTTGGAGGTCGCTGAGTAGTGCGCGAGCAAAATTTAAGCTACAACAAGGCAAGGC
TTGACCGACAATTGCATGAAGAATCTGCTTAGGGTTAGGCGTTTTGCGCTGCTTCGCGATGTACGGGCCA
GATATACGCGTTGACATTGATTATTGACTAGTTATTAATAGTAATCAATTACGGGGTCATTAGTTCATAG
CCCATATATGGAGTTCCGCGTTACATAACTTACGGTAAATGGCCCGCCTGGCTGACCGCCCAACGACCCC
CGCCCATTGACGTCAATAATGACGTATGTTCCCATAGTAACGCCAATAGGGACTTTCCATTGACGTCAAT
GGGTGGACTATTTACGGTAAACTGCCCACTTGGCAGTACATCAAGTGTATC
Features (pLannotate 1.2.2; 17 found; start..end, strand, type, name):
    132..335     +  promoter       CMV promoter: human cytomegalovirus (CMV) immediate early promoter
    377..395     +  promoter       T7 promoter: promoter for bacteriophage T7 RNA polymerase
    409..4512    +  CDS            Cas9: Cas9 (Csn1) endonuclease from the Streptococcus pyogenes Type II CRISPR/Cas system generates RNA-guided double strand breaks in DNA
   4600..4665    +  CDS            3xFLAG: three tandem FLAG® epitope tags, followed by an enterokinase cleavage site
   4741..5457    +  CDS            EGFP: EGFP is a basic (constitutively fluorescent) green fluorescent protein published in 1996, derived from Aequorea victoria. It is reported to be a rapidly-maturing weak dimer with moderate acid sensitivity.
   5512..5736    +  polyA_signal   bGH poly(A) signal: bovine growth hormone polyadenylation signal
   5740..5761    +  promoter       SV40 promoter (fragment): SV40 enhancer and early promoter
   5766..5782    +  misc_feature   MCS (fragment): pBluescript multiple cloning site
   5831..5847    -  protein_bind   lac operator: The lac repressor binds to the lac operator to inhibit transcription in E. coli. This inhibition can be relieved by adding lactose or isopropyl-β-D-thiogalactopyranoside (IPTG). lac repressor encoded by lacI
   5855..5885    -  promoter       lac promoter: promoter for the E. coli lac operon
   5900..5921    -  protein_bind   CAP binding site: CAP binding activates transcription in the presence of cAMP. E. coli catabolite activator protein
   5934..6026    -  CDS            lacI (fragment): lac repressor; lacI; The lac repressor binds to the lac operator to inhibit transcription in E. coli. This inhibition can be relieved by adding lactose or isopropyl-β-D-thiogalactopyranoside (IPTG).
   6209..6797    -  rep_origin     ori: high-copy-number ColE1/pMB1/pBR322/pUC origin of replication
   6968..7828    -  CDS            AmpR: β-lactamase; bla; confers resistance to ampicillin, carbenicillin, and related antibiotics
   7829..7933    -  promoter       AmpR promoter: bla
   8004..8048    -  misc_feature   bom (fragment): basis of mobility region from pBR322
   8203..131     +  enhancer       CMV enhancer (across the origin): human cytomegalovirus immediate early enhancer
