[The description below was written by a language model from this plasmid's Addgene catalogue record and pLannotate feature annotations shown in this document.]
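Description:
pCMV-T7-xCas9(3.7)-P2A-EGFP (RTW3576) is an 8,451 bp mammalian expression and in vitro transcription plasmid built on the RTW3027 backbone. It is maintained in E. coli at high copy through a ColE1/pUC-type origin and selected with ampicillin via the β-lactamase gene and its native promoter. The two annotated sequence records (repository-determined and depositor-supplied) are the same length and show the same parts in the same order, differing only in where numbering starts. Both also contain short backbone remnants: lac promoter/operator and CAP site, and fragments of lacI, an SV40 promoter, a multiple cloning site and the bom region. One table additionally calls an RSF ori fragment. None of these appears to play a role in the payload.

The expression cassette places the CMV immediate-early enhancer and promoter directly upstream of a T7 promoter. The same open reading frame can therefore be transcribed by RNA polymerase II in transfected mammalian cells or by T7 RNA polymerase in vitro. The coding sequence is a human codon-optimized Streptococcus pyogenes Cas9 carrying the xCas9(3.7) substitutions A262T, R324L, S409I, E480K, E543D, M694I and E1219V. At its C terminus it is fused to a bipartite nuclear localization signal and a 3xFLAG epitope for detection, followed by a P2A peptide and EGFP, and the cassette ends with the bGH polyadenylation signal. The NLS and P2A are stated in the catalogue entry but not separately annotated in the feature tables. Ribosomal skipping at P2A yields EGFP as a separate protein, so green fluorescence marks nuclease-expressing cells without being fused to the nuclease. No guide RNA cassette is annotated, so a guide would have to be supplied separately. The plasmid was deposited with a study of Cas9 variants engineered for relaxed PAM requirements.
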