Addgene plasmid #139993: pCMV-T7-xCas9(3.7)-P2A-EGFP (RTW3576)
Purpose: CMV and T7 promoter expression plasmid for human codon optimized xCas9(3.7)(A262T/R324L/S409I/E480K/E543D/M694I/E1219V) with a c-terminal bi-partite NLS, 3x flag tag, and P2A-EGFP
Depositing lab: Benjamin Kleinstiver. Depositing organization: Massachusetts General Hospital. Publication: Unconstrained genome targeting with near-PAMless engineered CRISPR-Cas9 variants. Walton RT, Christie KA, Whittaker MN, Kleinstiver BP. Science. 2020 Apr 17;368(6488):290-296. doi: 10.1126/science.aba8853. Epub 2020 Mar 26. PubMed 32217751.
Backbone
  Vector backbone: RTW3027
  Backbone manufacturer: Kleinstiver Lab (Addgene ID 139987)
  Vector type: Mammalian Expression, CRISPR ; in vitro transcription; T7 promoter
Growth in bacteria
  Bacterial resistance: Ampicillin, 100 μg/mL
  Growth temperature: 37°C
  Growth strain: DH5alpha
  Copy number: High Copy
Gene/Insert
  Gene/Insert name: human codon optimized xCas9(3.7) with BPNLS-3xFLAG-P2A-EGFP (alt name: RTW3576)
  Species: Synthetic
  Mutation: xCas9(3.7)=A262T/R324L/S409I/E480K/E543D/M694I/E1219V
  Promoter: CMV and T7
  Tag / fusion protein: BPNLS-3xFLAG-P2A-EGFP (C terminal on insert)
  Cloning method: Gibson Cloning
  Sequencing primers: 5′ oBK6928-CCAAGTCTCCACCCCATTGACG; 3′ oBK219-GGGAGTGGCACCTTCCAGGGTC
Terms and licenses: Academic/Nonprofit Terms; Industry Terms: Not Available to Industry
How to cite: pCMV-T7-xCas9(3.7)-P2A-EGFP (RTW3576) was a gift from Benjamin Kleinstiver (Addgene plasmid # 139993 ; http://n2t.net/addgene:139993 ; RRID:Addgene_139993)
